>Addgene plasmid #118651 | pAC1817_pCR8-gSMN2-EX | addgene full sequence | sequence record 232507 | Addgene NGS Result
AGCGGAAGAGCGCCCAATACGCAAACCGCCTCTCCCCGCGCGTTGGCCGATTCATTAATGCAGCTGGCAC
GACAGGTTTCCCGACTGGAAAGCGGGCAGTGAGCGCAACGCAATTAATACGCGTACCGCTAGCCAGGAAG
AGTTTGTAGAAACGCAAAAAGGCCATCCGTCAGGATGGCCTTCTGCTTAGTTTGATGCCTGGCAGTTTAT
GGCGGGCGTCCTGCCCGCCACCCTCCGGGCCGTTGCTTCACAACGATCAAATCCGCTCCCGGCGGATTTG
TCCTACTCAGGAGAGCGTTCACCGACAAACAACAGATAAAACGAAAGGCCCAGTATTCCGACTGAGCCTT
TCGTTTTATTTGATGCCTGGCAGTTCCCTACTCTCGCGTTAACGCTAGCATGGATGTTTTCCCAGTCACG
ACGTTGTAAAACGACGGCCAGTCTTAAGCTCGGGCCCCAAATAATGATTTTATTTTGACTGATAGTGACC
TGTTCGTTGCAACAAATTGATGAGCAATGCTTTTTTATAATGCCAACTTTGTACAAAAAAGCAGGCTCCG
AATTCACCGGTGAGGGCCTATTTCCCATGATTCCTTCATATTTGCATATACGATACAAGGCTGTTAGAGA
GATAATTGGAATTAATTTGACTGTAAACACAAAGATATTAGTACAAAATACGTGACGTAGAAAGTAATAA
TTTCTTGGGTAGTTTGCAGTTTTAAAATTATGTTTTAAAATGGACTATCATATGCTTACCGTAACTTGAA
AGTATTTCGATTTCTTGGCTTTATATATCTTGTGGAAAGGACGAAACACCGAACCCCTACCAACTGGTCG
GGGTTTGAAACAATGTGAGCACCTTCCTTCTTTTTTTTTTGGCGCGCCTTAATTAAGAATTCGACCCAGC
TTTCTTGTACAAAGTTGGCATTATAAAAAATAATTGCTCATCAATTTGTTGCAACGAACAGGTCACTATC
AGTCAAAATAAAATCATTATTTGCCATCCAGCTGATATCCCCTATAGTGAGTCGTATTACATGGTCATAG
CTGTTTCCTGGCAGCTCTGGCCCGTGTCTCAAAATCTCTGATGTTACATTGCACAAGATAAAAATATATC
ATCATGCCTCCTCTAGACCAGCCAGGACAGAAATGCCTCGACTTCGCTGCTACCCAAGGTTGCCGGGTGA
CGCACACCGTGGAAACGGATGAAGGCACGAACCCAGTGGACATAAGCCTGTTCGGTTCGTAAGCTGTAAT
GCAAGTAGCGTATGCGCTCACGCAACTGGTCCAGAACCTTGACCGAACGCAGCGGTGGTAACGGCGCAGT
GGCGGTTTTCATGGCTTGTTATGACTGTTTTTTTGGGGTACAGTCTATGCCTCGGGCATCCAAGCAGCAA
GCGCGTTACGCCGTGGGTCGATGTTTGATGTTATGGAGCAGCAACGATGTTACGCAGCAGGGCAGTCGCC
CTAAAACAAAGTTAAACATTATGAGGGAAGCGGTGATCGCCGAAGTATCGACTCAACTATCAGAGGTAGT
TGGCGTCATCGAGCGCCATCTCGAACCGACGTTGCTGGCCGTACATTTGTACGGCTCCGCAGTGGATGGC
GGCCTGAAGCCACACAGTGATATTGATTTGCTGGTTACGGTGACCGTAAGGCTTGATGAAACAACGCGGC
GAGCTTTGATCAACGACCTTTTGGAAACTTCGGCTTCCCCTGGAGAGAGCGAGATTCTCCGCGCTGTAGA
AGTCACCATTGTTGTGCACGACGACATCATTCCGTGGCGTTATCCAGCTAAGCGCGAACTGCAATTTGGA
GAATGGCAGCGCAATGACATTCTTGCAGGTATCTTCGAGCCAGCCACGATCGACATTGATCTGGCTATCT
TGCTGACAAAAGCAAGAGAACATAGCGTTGCCTTGGTAGGTCCAGCGGCGGAGGAACTCTTTGATCCGGT
TCCTGAACAGGATCTATTTGAGGCGCTAAATGAAACCTTAACGCTATGGAACTCGCCGCCCGACTGGGCT
GGCGATGAGCGAAATGTAGTGCTTACGTTGTCCCGCATTTGGTACAGCGCAGTAACCGGCAAAATCGCGC
CGAAGGATGTCGCTGCCGACTGGGCAATGGAGCGCCTGCCGGCCCAGTATCAGCCCGTCATACTTGAAGC
TAGACAGGCTTATCTTGGACAAGAAGAAGATCGCTTGGCCTCGCGCGCAGATCAGTTGGAAGAATTTGTC
CACTACGTGAAAGGCGAGATCACCAAGGTAGTCGGCAAATAACCCTCGAGCCACCCATGACCAAAATCCC
TTAACGTGAGTTACGCGTCGTTCCACTGAGCGTCAGACCCCGTAGAAAAGATCAAAGGATCTTCTTGAGA
TCCTTTTTTTCTGCGCGTAATCTGCTGCTTGCAAACAAAAAAACCACCGCTACCAGCGGTGGTTTGTTTG
CCGGATCAAGAGCTACCAACTCTTTTTCCGAAGGTAACTGGCTTCAGCAGAGCGCAGATACCAAATACTG
TTCTTCTAGTGTAGCCGTAGTTAGGCCACCACTTCAAGAACTCTGTAGCACCGCCTACATACCTCGCTCT
GCTAATCCTGTTACCAGTGGCTGCTGCCAGTGGCGATAAGTCGTGTCTTACCGGGTTGGACTCAAGACGA
TAGTTACCGGATAAGGCGCAGCGGTCGGGCTGAACGGGGGGTTCGTGCACACAGCCCAGCTTGGAGCGAA
CGACCTACACCGAACTGAGATACCTACAGCGTGAGCTATGAGAAAGCGCCACGCTTCCCGAAGGGAGAAA
GGCGGACAGGTATCCGGTAAGCGGCAGGGTCGGAACAGGAGAGCGCACGAGGGAGCTTCCAGGGGGAAAC
GCCTGGTATCTTTATAGTCCTGTCGGGTTTCGCCACCTCTGACTTGAGCGTCGATTTTTGTGATGCTCGT
CAGGGGGGCGGAGCCTATGGAAAAACGCCAGCAACGCGGCCTTTTTACGGTTCCTGGCCTTTTGCTGGCC
TTTTGCTCACATGTTCTTTCCTGCGTTATCCCCTGATTCTGTGGATAACCGTATTACCGCCTTTGAGTGA
GCTGATACCGCTCGCCGCAGCCGAACGACCGAGCGCAGCGAGTCAGTGAGCGAGGA
Features (pLannotate 1.2.2; 13 found; start..end, strand, type, name):
     10..102     +  CDS            lacI (fragment): lac repressor; lacI; The lac repressor binds to the lac operator to inhibit transcription in E. coli. This inhibition can be relieved by adding lactose or isopropyl-β-D-thiogalactopyranoside (IPTG).
    157..184     -  terminator     rrnB T2 terminator: transcription terminator T2 from the E. coli rrnB gene
    276..362     -  terminator     rrnB T1 terminator: Escherichia coli rrnB; transcription terminator T1 from the E. coli rrnB gene
    406..442     -  CDS            lacZα (fragment): LacZα fragment of β-galactosidase; lacZ fragment
    458..557     +  protein_bind   attL1: mutant version of attL; recombination site for the Gateway® LR reaction LR Clonase™
    572..812     +  promoter       U6 promoter: RNA polymerase III promoter for human U6 snRNA
    822..851     +  misc_RNA       RfxCas13d DR30: 5' processed 30-base direct repeat for an RfxCas13d gRNA (Konermann et al., 2018)
    904..1003    -  protein_bind   attL2: mutant version of attL; recombination site for the Gateway® LR reaction LR Clonase™
   1021..1039    -  promoter       T7 promoter: promoter for bacteriophage T7 RNA polymerase
   1229..1252    +  promoter       Pc promoter (fragment): intI1 (promoter lies within the coding sequence); class 1 integron promoter
   1428..1484    +  CDS            GmR (fragment): gentamycin acetyltransferase; aacC1; confers resistance to gentamycin
   1491..2282    +  CDS            SmR: aminoglycoside adenylyltransferase (Murphy, 1985); aadA; confers resistance to spectinomycin and streptomycin
   2375..2963    +  rep_origin     ori: high-copy-number ColE1/pMB1/pBR322/pUC origin of replication
