[The description below was written by a language model from this plasmid's Addgene catalogue record and pLannotate feature annotations shown in this document.]
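Description:
pAC1817_pCR8-gSMN2-EX is a small (about 3.1 kb) guide RNA expression plasmid built on the Invitrogen pCR8/GW/TOPO Gateway entry backbone. It is propagated in E. coli through a high-copy ColE1/pUC-type origin and selected with spectinomycin via the aadA (SmR) aminoglycoside adenylyltransferase gene. The annotation also picks up short backbone remnants (lacI, lacZα and GmR fragments, a partial integron Pc promoter) that are not functional payload. The rrnB T1 and T2 terminators sit upstream of the cloning region, where they insulate it from read-through transcription, and a T7 promoter lies just beyond the attL2 site.

The payload lies between the attL1 and attL2 recombination sites. A human U6 RNA polymerase III promoter drives a CasRx (RfxCas13d) guide RNA, consisting of the 30-base processed direct repeat followed by a synthetic spacer designated SMN2-EX. The spacer was inserted by BbsI cloning, which destroyed both sites, and it is not separately annotated in the feature table. The name implies targeting of the SMN2 transcript, probably an exonic position, but the record does not give the exact target site.

The plasmid serves two purposes according to the record. It can be transiently transfected into mammalian cells to express the guide directly, and it can act as a Gateway donor, with the attL sites allowing LR Clonase transfer of the U6-gRNA cassette into a destination vector. It encodes no Cas13d protein, so the effector must be supplied from another construct. The associated work concerns CRISPR artificial splicing factors, in which an RNA-targeting Cas protein carrying splicing regulatory domains is guided to a pre-mRNA to alter splicing.
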