Addgene plasmid #118651: pAC1817_pCR8-gSMN2-EX
Purpose: Transient transfection; Expressed SMN2-EX CasRx gRNA; Gateway Donor
Depositing lab: Albert Cheng. Depositing organization: Jackson Laboratory. Publication: CRISPR artificial splicing factors. Du M, Jillette N, Zhu JJ, Li S, Cheng AW. Nat Commun. 2020 Jun 12;11(1):2973. doi: 10.1038/s41467-020-16806-4. PubMed 32532987.
Backbone
  Vector backbone: pCR8/GW/TOPO
  Backbone manufacturer: Invitrogen
  Vector type: Mammalian Expression, CRISPR
Growth in bacteria
  Bacterial resistance: Spectinomycin, 50 μg/mL
  Growth temperature: 37°C
  Growth strain: NEB Stable
  Copy number: Unknown
Gene/Insert
  Gene/Insert name: gSMN2-EX
  Species: Synthetic
  Promoter: U6
  Cloning method: Restriction Enzyme; 5′ cloning site BbsI (destroyed during cloning); 3′ cloning site BbsI (destroyed during cloning)
  Sequencing primers: 5′ M13F; 3′ M13R
Terms and licenses: Academic/Nonprofit Terms; Industry Terms: Not Available to Industry
Depositor comments: More info at http://CasFx.org . Please visit https://www.biorxiv.org/content/early/2018/09/30/431064 for bioRxiv preprint.
How to cite: pAC1817_pCR8-gSMN2-EX was a gift from Albert Cheng (Addgene plasmid # 118651 ; http://n2t.net/addgene:118651 ; RRID:Addgene_118651)
